>Addgene plasmid #143821 | TFORF1530 | addgene full sequence | sequence record 396292 | Addgene NGS Result
TTAATGTAGTCTTATGCAATACTCTTGTAGTCTTGCAACATGGTAACGATGAGTTAGCAACATGCCTTAC
AAGGAGAGAAAAAGCACCGTGCATGCCGATTGGTGGAAGTAAGGTGGTACGATCGTGCCTTATTAGGAAG
GCAACAGACGGGTCTGACATGGATTGGACGAACCACTGAATTGCCGCATTGCAGAGATATTGTATTTAAG
TGCCTAGCTCGATACATAAACGGGTCTCTCTGGTTAGACCAGATCTGAGCCTGGGAGCTCTCTGGCTAAC
TAGGGAACCCACTGCTTAAGCCTCAATAAAGCTTGCCTTGAGTGCTTCAAGTAGTGTGTGCCCGTCTGTT
GTGTGACTCTGGTAACTAGAGATCCCTCAGACCCTTTTAGTCAGTGTGGAAAATCTCTAGCAGTGGCGCC
CGAACAGGGACTTGAAAGCGAAAGGGAAACCAGAGGAGCTCTCTCGACGCAGGACTCGGCTTGCTGAAGC
GCGCACGGCAAGAGGCGAGGGGCGGCGACTGGTGAGTACGCCAAAAATTTTGACTAGCGGAGGCTAGAAG
GAGAGAGATGGGTGCGAGAGCGTCAGTATTAAGCGGGGGAGAATTAGATCGCGATGGGAAAAAATTCGGT
TAAGGCCAGGGGGAAAGAAAAAATATAAATTAAAACATATAGTATGGGCAAGCAGGGAGCTAGAACGATT
CGCAGTTAATCCTGGCCTGTTAGAAACATCAGAAGGCTGTAGACAAATACTGGGACAGCTACAACCATCC
CTTCAGACAGGATCAGAAGAACTTAGATCATTATATAATACAGTAGCAACCCTCTATTGTGTGCATCAAA
GGATAGAGATAAAAGACACCAAGGAAGCTTTAGACAAGATAGAGGAAGAGCAAAACAAAAGTAAGACCAC
CGCACAGCAAGCGGCCGCTGATCTTCAGACCTGGAGGAGGAGATATGAGGGACAATTGGAGAAGTGAATT
ATATAAATATAAAGTAGTAAAAATTGAACCATTAGGAGTAGCACCCACCAAGGCAAAGAGAAGAGTGGTG
CAGAGAGAAAAAAGAGCAGTGGGAATAGGAGCTTTGTTCCTTGGGTTCTTGGGAGCAGCAGGAAGCACTA
TGGGCGCAGCGTCAATGACGCTGACGGTACAGGCCAGACAATTATTGTCTGGTATAGTGCAGCAGCAGAA
CAATTTGCTGAGGGCTATTGAGGCGCAACAGCATCTGTTGCAACTCACAGTCTGGGGCATCAAGCAGCTC
CAGGCAAGAATCCTGGCTGTGGAAAGATACCTAAAGGATCAACAGCTCCTGGGGATTTGGGGTTGCTCTG
GAAAACTCATTTGCACCACTGCTGTGCCTTGGAATGCTAGTTGGAGTAATAAATCTCTGGAACAGATTTG
GAATCACACGACCTGGATGGAGTGGGACAGAGAAATTAACAATTACACAAGCTTAATACACTCCTTAATT
GAAGAATCGCAAAACCAGCAAGAAAAGAATGAACAAGAATTATTGGAATTAGATAAATGGGCAAGTTTGT
GGAATTGGTTTAACATAACAAATTGGCTGTGGTATATAAAATTATTCATAATGATAGTAGGAGGCTTGGT
AGGTTTAAGAATAGTTTTTGCTGTACTTTCTATAGTGAATAGAGTTAGGCAGGGATATTCACCATTATCG
TTTCAGACCCACCTCCCAACCCCGAGGGGACCCATGCATTGCATCTCAATTAGTCAGCAACCAGGTGTGG
AAAGTCCCCAGGCTCCCCAGCAGGCAGAAGTATGCAAAGCATGCGTCTCAATTAGTCAGCAACCATAGTC
CCGCCCCTAACTCCGCCCATCCCGCCCCTAACTCCGCCCAGTTCCGCCCATTCTCCGCCCCATGGCTGAC
TAATTTTTTTTATTTATGCAGAGGCCGAGGCCGCCTCGGCCTCTGAGCTATTCCAGAAGTAGTGAGGAGG
CTTTTTTGGAGGCCTAGGCTTTTGCAAAAAGCTTTCTAGAGGTACCACCGGAGCTTACCATGACCGAGTA
CAAGCCCACGGTGCGCCTCGCCACCCGCGACGACGTCCCCAGGGCCGTACGCACCCTCGCCGCCGCGTTC
GCCGACTACCCCGCCACGCGCCACACCGTCGATCCGGACCGCCACATCGAGCGGGTCACCGAGCTGCAAG
AACTCTTCCTCACGCGCGTCGGGCTCGACATCGGCAAGGTGTGGGTCGCGGACGACGGCGCCGCCGTGGC
GGTCTGGACCACGCCGGAGAGCGTCGAAGCGGGGGCGGTGTTCGCCGAGATCGGCCCGCGCATGGCCGAG
TTGAGCGGTTCCCGGCTGGCCGCGCAGCAACAGATGGAAGGCCTCCTGGCGCCGCACCGGCCCAAGGAGC
CCGCGTGGTTCCTGGCCACCGTCGGCGTCTCGCCCGACCACCAGGGCAAGGGTCTGGGCAGCGCCGTCGT
GCTCCCCGGAGTGGAGGCGGCCGAGCGCGCCGGGGTGCCCGCCTTCCTGGAGACCTCCGCGCCCCGCAAC
CTCCCCTTCTACGAGCGGCTCGGCTTCACCGTCACCGCCGACGTCGAGGTGCCCGAAGGACCGCGCACCT
GGTGCATGACCCGCAAGCCCGGTGCCAGTTAACGAATTCTAGATCTTGAGACAAATGGCAGTATTCATCC
ACAATTTTAAAAGAAAAGGGGGGATTGGGGGGTACAGTGCAGGGGAAAGAATAGTAGACATAATAGCAAC
AGACATACAAACTAAAGAATTACAAAAACAAATTACAAAAATTCAAAATTTTCGGGTTTATTACAGGGAC
AGCAGAGATCCACTTTGGCGCCGGCTCGAGGCCTGCAGGTGCAAAGATGGATAAAGTTTTAAACAGAGAG
GAATCTTTGCAGCTAATGGACCTTCTAGGTCTTGAAAGGAGTGGGAATTGGCTCCGGTGCCCGTCAGTGG
GCAGAGCGCACATCGCCCACAGTCCCCGAGAAGTTGGGGGGAGGGGTCGGCAATTGAACCGGTGCCTAGA
GAAGGTGGCGCGGGGTAAACTGGGAAAGTGATGTCGTGTACTGGCTCCGCCTTTTTCCCGAGGGTGGGGG
AGAACCGTATATAAGTGCAGTAGTCGCCGTGAACGTTCTTTTTCGCAACGGGTTTGCCGCCAGAACACAG
GTAAGTGCCGTGTGTGGTTCCCGCGGGCCTGGCCTCTTTACGGGTTATGGCCCTTGCGTGCCTTGAATTA
CTTCCACCTGGCTGCAGTACGTGATTCTTGATCCCGAGCTTCGGGTTGGAAGTGGGTGGGAGAGTTCGAG
GCCTTGCGCTTAAGGAGCCCCTTCGCCTCGTGCTTGAGTTGAGGCCTGGCCTGGGCGCTGGGGCCGCCGC
GTGCGAATCTGGTGGCACCTTCGCGCCTGTCTCGCTGCTTTCGATAAGTCTCTAGCCATTTAAAATTTTT
GATGACCTGCTGCGACGCTTTTTTTCTGGCAAGATAGTCTTGTAAATGCGGGCCAAGATCTGCACACTGG
TATTTCGGTTTTTGGGGCCGCGGGCGGCGACGGGGCCCGTGCGTCCCAGCGCACATGTTCGGCGAGGCGG
GGCCTGCGAGCGCGGCCACCGAGAATCGGACGGGGGTAGTCTCAAGCTGGCCGGCCTGCTCTGGTGCCTG
GCCTCGCGCCGCCGTGTATCGCCCCGCCCTGGGCGGCAAGGCTGGCCCGGTCGGCACCAGTTGCGTGAGC
GGAAAGATGGCCGCTTCCCGGCCCTGCTGCAGGGAGCTCAAAATGGAGGACGCGGCGCTCGGGAGAGCGG
GCGGGTGAGTCACCCACACAAAGGAAAAGGGCCTTTCCGTCCTCAGCCGTCGCTTCATGTGACTCCACGG
AGTACCGGGCGCCGTCCAGGCACCTCGATTAGTTCTCGAGCTTTTGGAGTACGTCGTCTTTAGGTTGGGG
GGAGGGGTTTTATGCGATGGAGTTTCCCCACACTGAGTGGGTGGAGACTGAAGTTAGGCCAGCTTGGCAC
TTGATGTAATTCTCCTTGGAATTTGCCCTTTTTGAGTTTGGATCTTGGTTCATTCTCAAGCCTCAGACAG
TGGTTCAAAGTTTTTTTCTTCCATTTCAGGTGTCGTGAGGCTAGCACCGCCACCATGATCCAGTCACAGA
TATCATTTGAGGATGTGGCTGTGGATTTCACGCTGGAGGAATGGCAGCTACTTAATCCTACTCAGAAGAA
CTTGTACAGAGATGTGATGTTGGAGAACTATAGCAATCTGGTTTTCTTGGAAGTCTGGCTAGATAATCCC
AAAATGTGGCTCCGAGATAATCAAGACAACCTTAAAAGTATGGAGAGAGGCCATAAATATGATGTTTTTG
GAAAAATATTTAATTCAAGCATAAACATTGTTCATGTAGGACTGCGATCCCATAAATGTGGCACAGGAGA
AAAAAGTTTGAAATGTCCTTTTGATTTGCTTATTCCAAAAAATAATTGTGAAAGAAAGAAAATTGATGAA
CTCAATAAGAAATTATTGTTCTGTATCAAACCTGGCAGAACCCATGGTGGGATAAAATACTGTGATTGCA
GTACATGTAGAAAATCCAGCAACGAAGAGCCATGGCTCACTGCTAATCACATAACACACACAGGAGTCTA
TTTATGCATGGAATGTGGCAGATTTTTTAACAAGAAGTCACAACTTGTTATACACCAGAGAACTCATACA
GGAGAGAAGCCCTATCAATGCAGTGAGTGTGGAAAAGCCTTTTCACAGAAGTCACTGCTCACGGTTCATC
AAAGAACTCACTCAGGAGAAAAACCGCATGGGTGCAGCGAATGTCAGAAAGCTTTTAGTAGGAAGTCACT
CCTCATTTTACATCAGAGAATTCATACTGGAGAGAAGCCGTATGGATGCAGTGAATGTGGAAAAGCCTTC
AGTAGGAAGTCGCAGCTTAAAAGACATCAGATAACGCACACAATAGAGAAACCCTACAGTTGCAGTGAGT
GTGGGAAAGCATTCTCCCAGAAATTAAAACTCATCACACATCAGAGAGCGCACACAGGAGAGAAACCCTA
TCCATGTAGTCACTGTGGAAAAGCCTTCTTTTGGAAGTCGCAGCTGATTACTCATCAGAGGACCCACACA
GGGAAGAAACCTTACGGATGTGGTGAGTGTCAAAAAGCCTTCAGCAGGAACTCACTTCTCATTAGGCATC
AGAGGATTCATACAGGAGAGAAGCCCTACGAATGCAACGAATGTGGTGAAGCCTTCATCAGAAAACCACA
GCTGATTAAACATCAGATAACTCACACAGGAGAGAAGAACTATCGATGCAGTGATTGTGAGGAGGCCTTC
TTTAAGAAGTCAGAGTTAATAAGACATCAAAAAATTCACTTAGGAGAGAAACCATATGGATGCATTCAAT
GTGGGAAAACCTTCTTTGGGAAGTCCCAGCTCCTAACGCATCACAGAACACACACTGGGGAGAAGCCTTA
TGAATGCAGTGAGTGTGGGAAGGCCTTCACCCAGAAGTCAAGCCTGATATCACATCAGAGAACACATACA
GGTGAGAAACCCTATGAATGCAGTGAATGCAGGAAAACCTTCAGTGAGAAGTCAAGTCTCATTCATCATC
AGAGAACCCATACTGGAGAAAAGCCCTTTGAATGTAGTGAATGTAGGAAAGCTTTTGCCTGGAAGCCACA
GCTTCTTAGGCATCAGAGAATTCATACAGGGGAGAAACCCTATGAATGCAGTGAATGTGGGAAAGCATTT
GTTCAGAAAGTGCAGCTCATTAAGCATCAAAGAAATCACACAGGAGAGAAAACCTATGGATGCAGCGATT
GTGCAAAAGCTTTCTTTGAGAAGGCACAGCTGATTATACATCAGAGAATTCATACAGGAGAGAGACCATA
TAAATGTGGTGAATGTGGGAAATCTTTCACAAGAAAGTCACACCTTATGAGGCATCAGAGGATTCATACA
GGAGATAAATACTATGGATGCAATGAGTGTGGGACCACCTTCAACAGGAAGTCGCAGCTTATGATACATC
AGAGAAATCATATAATATAGTAATGAACTAGTCCGTAACTTGAAAGTATTTCGATTTCTTGGCTTTATAT
ATCTTGTGGAAAGGACGAGGTGCCCGCATAGGGCGCTCTGACACGCGTTAAGTCGACAATCAACCTCTGG
ATTACAAAATTTGTGAAAGATTGACTGGTATTCTTAACTATGTTGCTCCTTTTACGCTATGTGGATACGC
TGCTTTAATGCCTTTGTATCATGCTATTGCTTCCCGTATGGCTTTCATTTTCTCCTCCTTGTATAAATCC
TGGTTGCTGTCTCTTTATGAGGAGTTGTGGCCCGTTGTCAGGCAACGTGGCGTGGTGTGCACTGTGTTTG
CTGACGCAACCCCCACTGGTTGGGGCATTGCCACCACCTGTCAGCTCCTTTCCGGGACTTTCGCTTTCCC
CCTCCCTATTGCCACGGCGGAACTCATCGCCGCCTGCCTTGCCCGCTGCTGGACAGGGGCTCGGCTGTTG
GGCACTGACAATTCCGTGGTGTTGTCGGGGAAATCATCGTCCTTTCCTTGGCTGCTCGCCTGTGTTGCCA
CCTGGATTCTGCGCGGGACGTCCTTCTGCTACGTCCCTTCGGCCCTCAATCCAGCGGACCTTCCTTCCCG
CGGCCTGCTGCCGGCTCTGCGGCCTCTTCCGCGTCTTCGCCTTCGCCCTCAGACGAGTCGGATCTCCCTT
TGGGCCGCCTCCCCGCGTCGACTTTAAGACCAATGACTTACAAGGCAGCTGTAGATCTTAGCCACTTTTT
AAAAGAAAAGGGGGGACTGGAAGGGCTAATTCACTCCCAACGAAGACAAGATCTGCTTTTTGCTTGTACT
GGGTCTCTCTGGTTAGACCAGATCTGAGCCTGGGAGCTCTCTGGCTAACTAGGGAACCCACTGCTTAAGC
CTCAATAAAGCTTGCCTTGAGTGCTTCAAGTAGTGTGTGCCCGTCTGTTGTGTGACTCTGGTAACTAGAG
ATCCCTCAGACCCTTTTAGTCAGTGTGGAAAATCTCTAGCAGTACGTATAGTAGTTCATGTCATCTTATT
ATTCAGTATTTATAACTTGCAAAGAAATGAATATCAGAGAGTGAGAGGAACTTGTTTATTGCAGCTTATA
ATGGTTACAAATAAAGCAATAGCATCACAAATTTCACAAATAAAGCATTTTTTTCACTGCATTCTAGTTG
TGGTTTGTCCAAACTCATCAATGTATCTTATCATGTCTGGCTCTAGCTATCCCGCCCCTAACTCCGCCCA
TCCCGCCCCTAACTCCGCCCAGTTCCGCCCATTCTCCGCCCCATGGCTGACTAATTTTTTTTATTTATGC
AGAGGCCGAGGCCGCCTCGGCCTCTGAGCTATTCCAGAAGTAGTGAGGAGGCTTTTTTGGAGGCCTAGGG
ACGTACCCAATTCGCCCTATAGTGAGTCGTATTACGCGCGCTCACTGGCCGTCGTTTTACAACGTCGTGA
CTGGGAAAACCCTGGCGTTACCCAACTTAATCGCCTTGCAGCACATCCCCCTTTCGCCAGCTGGCGTAAT
AGCGAAGAGGCCCGCACCGATCGCCCTTCCCAACAGTTGCGCAGCCTGAATGGCGAATGGG
[124 nt withheld, positions 7622-7745]
C
[91 nt withheld, positions 7747-7837]
A
[49 nt withheld, positions 7839-7887]
CCTTTGACGTTGGAGTCCACGTTCTTT
[37 nt withheld, positions 7915-7951]
ACCCTATCTCGGTCTATTCTTTTGATTTATAAGGGATTTTGCCGATTTCGGCCTATTGGTTAAAAAATGA
GCTGATTTAACAAAAATTTAACGCGAATTTTAACAAAATATTAACGCTTACAATTTAGGTGGCACTTTTC
GGGGAAATGTGCGCGGAACCCCTATTTGTTTATTTTTCTAAATACATTCAAATATGTATCCGCTCATGAG
ACAATAACCCTGATAAATGCTTCAATAATATTGAAAAAGGAAGAGTATGAGTATTCAACATTTCCGTGTC
GCCCTTATTCCCTTTTTTGCGGCATTTTGCCTTCCTGTTTTTGCTCACCCAGAAACGCTGGTGAAAGTAA
AAGATGCTGAAGATCAGTTGGGTGCACGAGTGGGTTACATCGAACTGGATCTCAACAGCGGTAAGATCCT
TGAGAGTTTTCGCCCCGAAGAACGTTTTCCAATGATGAGCACTTTTAAAGTTCTGCTATGTGGCGCGGTA
TTATCCCGTATTGACGCCGGGCAAGAGCAACTCGGTCGCCGCATACACTATTCTCAGAATGACTTGGTTG
AGTACTCACCAGTCACAGAAAAGCATCTTACGGATGGCATGACAGTAAGAGAATTATGCAGTGCTGCCAT
AACCATGAGTGATAACACTGCGGCCAACTTACTTCTGACAACGATCGGAGGACCGAAGGAGCTAACCGCT
TTTTTGCACAACATGGGGGATCATGTAACTCGCCTTGATCGTTGGGAACCGGAGCTGAATGAAGCCATAC
CAAACGACGAGCGTGACACCACGATGCCTGTAGCAATGGCAACAACGTTGCGCAAACTATTAACTGGCGA
ACTACTTACTCTAGCTTCCCGGCAACAATTAATAGACTGGATGGAGGCGGATAAAGTTGCAGGACCACTT
CTGCGCTCGGCCCTTCCGGCTGGCTGGTTTATTGCTGATAAATCTGGAGCCGGTGAGCGTGGGTCTCGCG
GTATCATTGCAGCACTGGGGCCAGATGGTAAGCCCTCCCGTATCGTAGTTATCTACACGACGGGGAGTCA
GGCAACTATGGATGAACGAAATAGACAGATCGCTGAGATAGGTGCCTCACTGATTAAGCATTGGTAACTG
TCAGACCAAGTTTACTCATATATACTTTAGATTGATTTAAAACTTCATTTTTAATTTAAAAGGATCTAGG
TGAAGATCCTTTTTGATAATCTCATGACCAAAATCCCTTAACGTGAGTTTTCGTTCCACTGAGCGTCAGA
CCCCGTAGAAAAGATCAAAGGATCTTCTTGAGATCCTTTTTTTCTGCGCGTAATCTGCTGCTTGCAAACA
AAAAAACCACCGCTACCAGCGGTGGTTTGTTTGCCGGATCAAGAGCTACCAACTCTTTTTCCGAAGGTAA
CTGGCTTCAGCAGAGCGCAGATACCAAATACTGTTCTTCTAGTGTAGCCGTAGTTAGGCCACCACTTCAA
GAACTCTGTAGCACCGCCTACATACCTCGCTCTGCTAATCCTGTTACCAGTGGCTGCTGCCAGTGGCGAT
AAGTCGTGTCTTACCGGGTTGGACTCAAGACGATAGTTACCGGATAAGGCGCAGCGGTCGGGCTGAACGG
GGGGTTCGTGCACACAGCCCAGCTTGGAGCGAACGACCTACACCGAACTGAGATACCTACAGCGTGAGCT
ATGAGAAAGCGCCACGCTTCCCGAAGGGAGAAAGGCGGACAGGTATCCGGTAAGCGGCAGGGTCGGAACA
GGAGAGCGCACGAGGGAGCTTCCAGGGGGAAACGCCTGGTATCTTTATAGTCCTGTCGGGTTTCGCCACC
TCTGACTTGAGCGTCGATTTTTGTGATGCTCGTCAGGGGGGCGGAGCCTATGGAAAAACGCCAGCAACGC
GGCCTTTTTACGGTTCCTGGCCTTTTGCTGGCCTTTTGCTCACATGTTCTTTCCTGCGTTATCCCCTGAT
TCTGTGGATAACCGTATTACCGCCTTTGAGTGAGCTGATACCGCTCGCCGCAGCCGAACGACCGAGCGCA
GCGAGTCAGTGAGCGAGGAAGCGGAAGAGCGCCCAATACGCAAACCGCCTCTCCCCGCGCGTTGGCCGAT
TCATTAATGCAGCTGGCACGACAGGTTTCCCGACTGGAAAGCGGGCAGTGAGCGCAACGCAATTAATGTG
AGTTAGCTCACTCATTAGGCACCCCAGGCTTTACACTTTATGCTTCCGGCTCGTATGTTGTGTGGAATTG
TGAGCGGATAACAATTTCACACAGGAAACAGCTATGACCATGATTACGCCAAGCGCGCAATTAACCCTCA
CTAAAGGGAACAAAAGCTGGAGCTGCAAGC
Features (pLannotate 1.2.2; 32 found; start..end, strand, type, name):
      5..231     +  promoter       RSV promoter: Rous sarcoma virus enhancer/promoter
    232..412     +  LTR            5' LTR (truncated): truncated 5' long terminal repeat (LTR) from HIV-1
    459..584     +  misc_feature   HIV-1 Ψ: packaging signal of human immunodeficiency virus type 1
    568..931     +  CDS            HIV-1 gag (fragment): gag protein from human immunodeficiency virus 1; gag
   1077..1310    +  misc_feature   RRE: The Rev response element (RRE) of HIV-1 allows for Rev-dependent mRNA export from the nucleus to the cytoplasm.
   1687..1713    +  CDS            Rev (fragment): human immunodeficiency virus 1 (HIV-1) Rev protein; rev; enhances nuclear export of unspliced and incompletely spliced viral mRNAs
   1720..1743    +  promoter       SV40 promoter (fragment): SV40 early promoter
   1744..1815    +  promoter       SV40 promoter (fragment): SV40 enhancer and early promoter
   1839..1974    +  rep_origin     SV40 ori: SV40 origin of replication
   2020..2616    +  CDS            PuroR (fragment): puromycin N-acetyltransferase; pac from Streptomyces; confers resistance to puromycin
   2665..2782    +  misc_feature   cPPT/CTS: central polypurine tract and central termination sequence of HIV-1
   2847..2913    +  CDS            small t antigen (fragment): SV40 (simian virus 40) small t antigen
   2920..4098    +  promoter       EF-1α promoter: strong constitutive promoter for human elongation factor EF-1α
   4115..4708    +  CDS            ZNF605 (fragment): ZN605_HUMAN - Experimental evidence at transcript level: Swiss-Prot protein existence level 2. May be involved in transcriptional regulation. From Homo sapiens (Human).
   5491..5507    +  CDS            SUMO (fragment): cleavable ubiquitin-like protein tag; S. cerevisiae SMT3 (truncated and modified); modified to prevent cleavage by eukaryotic SUMO proteases
   6053..6106    +  promoter       U6 promoter (fragment): RNA polymerase III promoter for human U6 snRNA
   6148..6736    +  misc_feature   WPRE: woodchuck hepatitis virus posttranscriptional regulatory element
   6787..6806    +  misc_feature   cPPT/CTS (fragment): central polypurine tract and central termination sequence of HIV-1
   6808..7041    +  LTR            3' LTR (ΔU3): self-inactivating 3' long terminal repeat (LTR) from HIV-1
   7119..7240    +  polyA_signal   SV40 poly(A) signal: SV40 polyadenylation signal
   7280..7415    +  rep_origin     SV40 ori: SV40 origin of replication
   7436..7454    -  promoter       T7 promoter: promoter for bacteriophage T7 RNA polymerase
   7462..7617    +  CDS            lacZα (fragment): LacZα fragment of β-galactosidase; lacZ fragment
   7622..8050    +  rep_origin     f1 ori (sequence partly withheld): f1 bacteriophage origin of replication; arrow indicates direction of (+) strand synthesis
   8103..8207    +  promoter       AmpR promoter: bla
   8208..9068    +  CDS            AmpR: β-lactamase; bla; confers resistance to ampicillin, carbenicillin, and related antibiotics
   9239..9827    +  rep_origin     ori: high-copy-number ColE1/pMB1/pBR322/pUC origin of replication
  10010..10102   +  CDS            lacI (fragment): lac repressor; lacI; The lac repressor binds to the lac operator to inhibit transcription in E. coli. This inhibition can be relieved by adding lactose or isopropyl-β-D-thiogalactopyranoside (IPTG).
  10115..10136   +  protein_bind   CAP binding site: CAP binding activates transcription in the presence of cAMP. E. coli catabolite activator protein
  10151..10181   +  promoter       lac promoter: promoter for the E. coli lac operon
  10189..10205   +  protein_bind   lac operator: The lac repressor binds to the lac operator to inhibit transcription in E. coli. This inhibition can be relieved by adding lactose or isopropyl-β-D-thiogalactopyranoside (IPTG). lac repressor encoded by lacI
  10250..10268   +  promoter       T3 promoter: promoter for bacteriophage T3 RNA polymerase
