[The description below was written by a language model from this plasmid's Addgene catalogue record and pLannotate feature annotations shown in this document.]
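Description:
TFORF1530 is a third-generation-style, self-inactivating lentiviral expression plasmid built on the pLX_TRC317 backbone and carrying the human zinc-finger gene ZNF605 as its insert. It belongs to a collection of transcription factor ORF vectors in which each ORF is paired with a unique 24-bp barcode, so that the factor delivered to a given cell can be identified by sequencing in pooled overexpression screens. In bacteria it is maintained through a high-copy ColE1/pUC-type origin and selected with ampicillin via the β-lactamase gene. An f1 origin and remnants of a lacZα/lac promoter cloning region flanked by T7 and T3 promoters are also present in the backbone.

The viral portion begins with an RSV promoter fused to a truncated HIV-1 5' LTR, which drives Tat-independent production of genomic RNA in packaging cells. This is followed by the Ψ packaging signal with a partial gag sequence, and the Rev response element for nuclear export of the unspliced transcript. An SV40 early promoter expresses puromycin N-acetyltransferase for selection of transduced mammalian cells. Downstream, after a cPPT/CTS element that aids nuclear import, the EF-1α promoter drives the ZNF605 ORF. The annotation tool matched only the first part of the ORF to ZNF605. The short "SUMO" and "U6 promoter" fragments called within or just after the insert region are probably spurious matches rather than functional parts, and the barcode is not annotated separately. A WPRE enhances transcript stability and expression, and the ΔU3 3' LTR renders the integrated provirus self-inactivating, followed by an SV40 polyadenylation signal. The depositor notes that the ORF was synthesized and that the plasmid can be prone to recombination.
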