Addgene plasmid #143821: TFORF1530
Purpose: Lentiviral vector for overexpressing transcription factor ORFs with unique 24-bp barcodes. Barcodes facilitate identification of transcription factors in pooled screens.
Depositing lab: Feng Zhang. Depositing organization: Broad Institute. Publication: A transcription factor atlas of directed differentiation. Joung J, Ma S, Tay T, Geiger-Schuller KR, Kirchgatterer PC, Verdine VK, Guo B, Arias-Garcia MA, Allen WE, Singh A, Kuksenko O, Abudayyeh OO, Gootenberg JS, Fu Z, Macrae RK, Buenrostro JD, Regev A, Zhang F. Cell. 2023 Jan 5;186(1):209-229.e26. doi: 10.1016/j.cell.2022.11.026. PubMed 36608654.
Backbone
  Vector backbone: pLX_TRC317
  Backbone manufacturer: Broad Institute Genetic Perturbation Platform
  Backbone size w/o insert (bp): 8264
  Vector type: Mammalian Expression, Lentiviral
  Selectable markers: Puromycin
Growth in bacteria
  Bacterial resistance: Ampicillin, 100 μg/mL
  Growth temperature: 37°C
  Growth strain: NEB Stable
  Copy number: High Copy
Gene/Insert
  Gene/Insert name: ZNF605
  Species: H. sapiens (human)
  Insert size (bp): 2027
  Entrez Gene: ZNF605 (a.k.a. FLJ14967, FLJ16520, DKFZp686B222, DKFZp451B1818)
  Promoter: EF1a
  Cloning method: Unknown
  Sequencing primers: 5′ GGGTGGAGACTGAAGTTAGGCCAG; 3′ CACATAGCGTAAAAGGAGCAACATAG
Terms and licenses: Academic/Nonprofit Terms; Industry Terms: Not Available to Industry
Depositor comments: NM_183238,ENST00000360187 . The transcription factor ORF portion of this plasmid was synthesized by Genewiz. Please test multiple small colonies in case of plasmid recombination. To make this collection available in a timely manner, a portion of this collection was not fully sequenced by Addgene. If an Addgene verified full plasmid sequence is not available, please contact us prior to placing an order to request the full sequence.
How to cite: TFORF1530 was a gift from Feng Zhang (Addgene plasmid # 143821 ; http://n2t.net/addgene:143821 ; RRID:Addgene_143821)
