>Addgene plasmid #143821 | TFORF1530 | depositor partial sequence | sequence record 283590 | Insert
ACCGCCACCATGATCCAGTCACAGATATCATTTGAGGATGTGGCTGTGGATTTCACGCTGGAGGAATGGC
AGCTACTTAATCCTACTCAGAAGAACTTGTACAGAGATGTGATGTTGGAGAACTATAGCAATCTGGTTTT
CTTGGAAGTCTGGCTAGATAATCCCAAAATGTGGCTCCGAGATAATCAAGACAACCTTAAAAGTATGGAG
AGAGGCCATAAATATGATGTTTTTGGAAAAATATTTAATTCAAGCATAAACATTGTTCATGTAGGACTGC
GATCCCATAAATGTGGCACAGGAGAAAAAAGTTTGAAATGTCCTTTTGATTTGCTTATTCCAAAAAATAA
TTGTGAAAGAAAGAAAATTGATGAACTCAATAAGAAATTATTGTTCTGTATCAAACCTGGCAGAACCCAT
GGTGGGATAAAATACTGTGATTGCAGTACATGTAGAAAATCCAGCAACGAAGAGCCATGGCTCACTGCTA
ATCACATAACACACACAGGAGTCTATTTATGCATGGAATGTGGCAGATTTTTTAACAAGAAGTCACAACT
TGTTATACACCAGAGAACTCATACAGGAGAGAAGCCCTATCAATGCAGTGAGTGTGGAAAAGCCTTTTCA
CAGAAGTCACTGCTCACGGTTCATCAAAGAACTCACTCAGGAGAAAAACCGCATGGGTGCAGCGAATGTC
AGAAAGCTTTTAGTAGGAAGTCACTCCTCATTTTACATCAGAGAATTCATACTGGAGAGAAGCCGTATGG
ATGCAGTGAATGTGGAAAAGCCTTCAGTAGGAAGTCGCAGCTTAAAAGACATCAGATAACGCACACAATA
GAGAAACCCTACAGTTGCAGTGAGTGTGGGAAAGCATTCTCCCAGAAATTAAAACTCATCACACATCAGA
GAGCGCACACAGGAGAGAAACCCTATCCATGTAGTCACTGTGGAAAAGCCTTCTTTTGGAAGTCGCAGCT
GATTACTCATCAGAGGACCCACACAGGGAAGAAACCTTACGGATGTGGTGAGTGTCAAAAAGCCTTCAGC
AGGAACTCACTTCTCATTAGGCATCAGAGGATTCATACAGGAGAGAAGCCCTACGAATGCAACGAATGTG
GTGAAGCCTTCATCAGAAAACCACAGCTGATTAAACATCAGATAACTCACACAGGAGAGAAGAACTATCG
ATGCAGTGATTGTGAGGAGGCCTTCTTTAAGAAGTCAGAGTTAATAAGACATCAAAAAATTCACTTAGGA
GAGAAACCATATGGATGCATTCAATGTGGGAAAACCTTCTTTGGGAAGTCCCAGCTCCTAACGCATCACA
GAACACACACTGGGGAGAAGCCTTATGAATGCAGTGAGTGTGGGAAGGCCTTCACCCAGAAGTCAAGCCT
GATATCACATCAGAGAACACATACAGGTGAGAAACCCTATGAATGCAGTGAATGCAGGAAAACCTTCAGT
GAGAAGTCAAGTCTCATTCATCATCAGAGAACCCATACTGGAGAAAAGCCCTTTGAATGTAGTGAATGTA
GGAAAGCTTTTGCCTGGAAGCCACAGCTTCTTAGGCATCAGAGAATTCATACAGGGGAGAAACCCTATGA
ATGCAGTGAATGTGGGAAAGCATTTGTTCAGAAAGTGCAGCTCATTAAGCATCAAAGAAATCACACAGGA
GAGAAAACCTATGGATGCAGCGATTGTGCAAAAGCTTTCTTTGAGAAGGCACAGCTGATTATACATCAGA
GAATTCATACAGGAGAGAGACCATATAAATGTGGTGAATGTGGGAAATCTTTCACAAGAAAGTCACACCT
TATGAGGCATCAGAGGATTCATACAGGAGATAAATACTATGGATGCAATGAGTGTGGGACCACCTTCAAC
AGGAAGTCGCAGCTTATGATACATCAGAGAAATCATATAATATAGTAATGAACTAGTCCGTAACTTGAAA
GTATTTCGATTTCTTGGCTTTATATATCTTGTGGAAAGGACGAGGTGCCCGCATAGGGCGCTCTGAC
