>Addgene plasmid #143821 | TFORF1530 | depositor partial sequence | sequence record 283591 | Barcode
GGTGCCCGCATAGGGCGCTCTGAC
